Addgene plasmid #212126: pETSUMO2_Bradyrhizobium-bGSDM
Purpose: For expression of the bacterial gasdermin (bGSDM) encoded by a Bradyrhizobium species. Protein is expressed with an N-terminal SUMO2 tag.
Depositing lab: Philip Kranzusch. Depositing organization: Dana-Farber Cancer Institute. Publication: Bacterial gasdermins reveal an ancient mechanism of cell death. Johnson AG, Wein T, Mayer ML, Duncan-Lowey B, Yirmiya E, Oppenheimer-Shaanan Y, Amitai G, Sorek R, Kranzusch PJ. Science. 2022 Jan 14;375(6577):221-225. doi: 10.1126/science.abj8432. Epub 2022 Jan 13. PubMed 35025633.
Backbone
  Vector backbone: pETSUMO2
  Backbone manufacturer: custom
  Backbone size w/o insert (bp): 5932
  Total vector size (bp): 6715
  Vector type: Bacterial Expression
Growth in bacteria
  Bacterial resistance: Ampicillin, 100 μg/mL
  Growth temperature: 37°C
  Growth strain: DH5alpha
  Copy number: Low Copy
Gene/Insert
  Gene/Insert name: Bradyrhizobium bGSDM (alt name: Bradyrhizobium bacterial gasdermin)
  Species: Bradyrhizobium tropiciagri SEMIA 6148
  Insert size (bp): 777
  Mutation: N-terminal methionine deleted and replaced by single serine scar after SUMO2 tag cleavage.
  GenBank ID: LFLZ01000095.1
  Promoter: T7
  Tag / fusion protein: 6xHis-SUMO2 (N terminal on backbone)
  Cloning method: Gibson Cloning
  Sequencing primers: 5′ GACGGGCAACCAATCAATGAAACAG; 3′ TATGCTAGTTATTGCTCAGCGGTG
Terms and licenses: Academic/Nonprofit Terms; Industry Terms: Not Available to Industry
How to cite: pETSUMO2_Bradyrhizobium-bGSDM was a gift from Philip Kranzusch (Addgene plasmid # 212126 ; http://n2t.net/addgene:212126 ; RRID:Addgene_212126)
