[The description below was written by a language model from this plasmid's Addgene catalogue record and pLannotate feature annotations shown in this document.]
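Description:
pETSUMO2_Bradyrhizobium-bGSDM is a 6,715 bp bacterial expression plasmid built on a custom pET-type backbone (pETSUMO2) for recombinant production of the bacterial gasdermin (bGSDM) from Bradyrhizobium tropiciagri SEMIA 6148. It is maintained in E. coli through a ColE1/pBR322-family origin accompanied by the bom mobility region and the rop gene, which keeps copy number low, consistent with the catalogue's low-copy designation. Selection is by ampicillin through the β-lactamase gene and its native promoter. Scattered fragments of the tetracycline resistance gene and the tet promoter are annotated around the expression cassette. These are non-functional remnants of the pBR322 ancestry typical of pET vectors.

The expression cassette consists of a T7 promoter followed by a lac operator, the strong T7 gene 10 ribosome binding site, a 6xHis tag and human SUMO2, and ends at a T7 terminator. A plasmid-borne lacI gene supplies repressor, so transcription stays off until IPTG induction in a host providing T7 RNA polymerase. The 777 bp bGSDM coding sequence, inserted by Gibson assembly, is not itself annotated in the feature table but fits the unannotated gap between SUMO2 and the terminator region. A short match to a T7 gene 10-derived sequence just upstream of the terminator is probably backbone sequence rather than a fused tag. The native initiator methionine was removed, so cleavage of the SUMO2 tag leaves a single serine scar at the N terminus. The His tag allows affinity purification, and SUMO fusions commonly aid solubility. The construct is intended for producing purified bGSDM protein, and its associated publication concerns bacterial gasdermins and cell death.
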