Features (pLannotate 1.2.2; 20 found; start..end, strand, type, name):
    104..208     +  promoter       AmpR promoter: bla
    209..1069    +  CDS            AmpR: β-lactamase; bla; confers resistance to ampicillin, carbenicillin, and related antibiotics
   1240..1828    +  rep_origin     ori: high-copy-number ColE1/pMB1/pBR322/pUC origin of replication
   2014..2156    -  misc_feature   bom: basis of mobility region from pBR322
   2258..2449    -  CDS            rop: Rop protein, which maintains plasmids at low copy number; rop
   2466..2846    +  CDS            YPB1_ECOLX: Protein predicted: Swiss-Prot protein existence level 4. From Escherichia coli.
   3088..3712    -  CDS            TcR (fragment): tetracycline efflux protein; tet; confers resistance to tetracycline
   3727..3748    -  protein_bind   CAP binding site: CAP binding activates transcription in the presence of cAMP. E. coli catabolite activator protein
   3761..4843    -  CDS            lacI: lac repressor; lacI; The lac repressor binds to the lac operator to inhibit transcription in E. coli. This inhibition can be relieved by adding lactose or isopropyl-β-D-thiogalactopyranoside (IPTG).
   4844..4921    -  promoter       lacI promoter: lacI
   4929..5208    -  CDS            TcR (fragment): tetracycline efflux protein; tet; confers resistance to tetracycline
   5230..5248    +  promoter       T7 promoter: promoter for bacteriophage T7 RNA polymerase
   5249..5273    +  protein_bind   lac operator: The lac repressor binds to the lac operator to inhibit transcription in E. coli. This inhibition can be relieved by adding lactose or isopropyl-β-D-thiogalactopyranoside (IPTG). lac repressor encoded by lacI
   5289..5311    +  RBS            RBS: efficient ribosome binding site from bacteriophage T7 gene 10 (Olins and Rangwala, 1989)
   5331..5348    +  CDS            6xHis: 6xHis affinity tag
   5354..5605    +  CDS            SUMO2 (fragment): human small ubiquitin-related modifier 2
   6398..6448    +  CDS            SET1 (fragment): solubility-enhancement tag derived from T7 phage gene 10B
   6456..6503    +  terminator     T7 terminator: transcription terminator for bacteriophage T7 RNA polymerase
   6526..6630    -  CDS            TcR (fragment): tetracycline efflux protein; tet; confers resistance to tetracycline
   6678..6706    -  promoter       tet promoter: E. coli promoter for tetracycline efflux protein gene
>Addgene plasmid #212126 | pETSUMO2_Bradyrhizobium-bGSDM | addgene full sequence | sequence record 418775 | Addgene NGS Result
TTCTTGAAGACGAAAGGGCCTCGTGATACGCCTATTTTTATAGGTTAATGTCATGATAATAATGGTTTCT
TAGACGTCAGGTGGCACTTTTCGGGGAAATGTGCGCGGAACCCCTATTTGTTTATTTTTCTAAATACATT
CAAATATGTATCCGCTCATGAGACAATAACCCTGATAAATGCTTCAATAATATTGAAAAAGGAAGAGTAT
GAGTATTCAACATTTCCGTGTCGCCCTTATTCCCTTTTTTGCGGCATTTTGCCTTCCTGTTTTTGCTCAC
CCAGAAACGCTGGTGAAAGTAAAAGATGCTGAAGATCAGTTGGGTGCACGAGTGGGTTACATCGAACTGG
ATCTCAACAGCGGTAAGATCCTTGAGAGTTTTCGCCCCGAAGAACGTTTTCCAATGATGAGCACTTTTAA
AGTTCTGCTATGTGGCGCGGTATTATCCCGTGTTGACGCCGGGCAAGAGCAACTCGGTCGCCGCATACAC
TATTCTCAGAATGACTTGGTTGAGTACTCACCAGTCACAGAAAAGCATCTTACGGATGGCATGACAGTAA
GAGAATTATGCAGTGCTGCCATAACCATGAGTGATAACACTGCGGCCAACTTACTTCTGACAACGATCGG
AGGACCGAAGGAGCTAACCGCTTTTTTGCACAACATGGGGGATCATGTAACTCGCCTTGATCGTTGGGAA
CCGGAGCTGAATGAAGCCATACCAAACGACGAGCGTGACACCACGATGCCTGCAGCAATGGCAACAACGT
TGCGCAAACTATTAACTGGCGAACTACTTACTCTAGCTTCCCGGCAACAATTAATAGACTGGATGGAGGC
GGATAAAGTTGCAGGACCACTTCTGCGCTCGGCCCTTCCGGCTGGCTGGTTTATTGCTGATAAATCTGGA
GCCGGTGAGCGTGGGTCTCGCGGTATCATTGCAGCACTGGGGCCAGATGGTAAGCCCTCCCGTATCGTAG
TTATCTACACGACGGGGAGTCAGGCAACTATGGATGAACGAAATAGACAGATCGCTGAGATAGGTGCCTC
ACTGATTAAGCATTGGTAACTGTCAGACCAAGTTTACTCATATATACTTTAGATTGATTTAAAACTTCAT
TTTTAATTTAAAAGGATCTAGGTGAAGATCCTTTTTGATAATCTCATGACCAAAATCCCTTAACGTGAGT
TTTCGTTCCACTGAGCGTCAGACCCCGTAGAAAAGATCAAAGGATCTTCTTGAGATCCTTTTTTTCTGCG
CGTAATCTGCTGCTTGCAAACAAAAAAACCACCGCTACCAGCGGTGGTTTGTTTGCCGGATCAAGAGCTA
CCAACTCTTTTTCCGAAGGTAACTGGCTTCAGCAGAGCGCAGATACCAAATACTGTCCTTCTAGTGTAGC
CGTAGTTAGGCCACCACTTCAAGAACTCTGTAGCACCGCCTACATACCTCGCTCTGCTAATCCTGTTACC
AGTGGCTGCTGCCAGTGGCGATAAGTCGTGTCTTACCGGGTTGGACTCAAGACGATAGTTACCGGATAAG
GCGCAGCGGTCGGGCTGAACGGGGGGTTCGTGCACACAGCCCAGCTTGGAGCGAACGACCTACACCGAAC
TGAGATACCTACAGCGTGAGCTATGAGAAAGCGCCACGCTTCCCGAAGGGAGAAAGGCGGACAGGTATCC
GGTAAGCGGCAGGGTCGGAACAGGAGAGCGCACGAGGGAGCTTCCAGGGGGAAACGCCTGGTATCTTTAT
AGTCCTGTCGGGTTTCGCCACCTCTGACTTGAGCGTCGATTTTTGTGATGCTCGTCAGGGGGGCGGAGCC
TATGGAAAAACGCCAGCAACGCGGCCTTTTTACGGTTCCTGGCCTTTTGCTGGCCTTTTGCTCACATGTT
CTTTCCTGCGTTATCCCCTGATTCTGTGGATAACCGTATTACCGCCTTTGAGTGAGCTGATACCGCTCGC
CGCAGCCGAACGACCGAGCGCAGCGAGTCAGTGAGCGAGGAAGCGGAAGAGCGCCTGATGCGGTATTTTC
TCCTTACGCATCTGTGCGGTATTTCACACCGCATATATGGTGCACTCTCAGTACAATCTGCTCTGATGCC
GCATAGTTAAGCCAGTATACACTCCGCTATCGCTACGTGACTGGGTCATGGCTGCGCCCCGACACCCGCC
AACACCCGCTGACGCGCCCTGACGGGCTTGTCTGCTCCCGGCATCCGCTTACAGACAAGCTGTGACCGTC
TCCGGGAGCTGCATGTGTCAGAGGTTTTCACCGTCATCACCGAAACGCGCGAGGCAGCTGCGGTAAAGCT
CATCAGCGTGGTCGTGAAGCGATTCACAGATGTCTGCCTGTTCATCCGCGTCCAGCTCGTTGAGTTTCTC
CAGAAGCGTTAATGTCTGGCTTCTGATAAAGCGGGCCATGTTAAGGGCGGTTTTTTCCTGTTTGGTCACT
GATGCCTCCGTGTAAGGGGGATTTCTGTTCATGGGGGTAATGATACCGATGAAACGAGAGAGGATGCTCA
CGATACGGGTTACTGATGATGAACATGCCCGGTTACTGGAACGTTGTGAGGGTAAACAACTGGCGGTATG
GATGCGGCGGGACCAGAGAAAAATCACTCAGGGTCAATGCCAGCGCTTCGTTAATACAGATGTAGGTGTT
CCACAGGGTAGCCAGCAGCATCCTGCGATGCAGATCCGGAACATAATGGTGCAGGGCGCTGACTTCCGCG
TTTCCAGACTTTACGAAACACGGAAACCGAAGACCATTCATGTTGTTGCTCAGGTCGCAGACGTTTTGCA
GCAGCAGTCGCTTCACGTTCGCTCGCGTATCGGTGATTCATTCTGCTAACCAGTAAGGCAACCCCGCCAG
CCTAGCCGGGTCCTCAACGACAGGAGCACGATCATGCGCACCCGTGGCCAGGACCCAACGCTGCCCGAGA
TGCGCCGCGTGCGGCTGCTGGAGATGGCGGACGCGATGGATATGTTCTGCCAAGGGTTGGTTTGCGCATT
CACAGTTCTCCGCAAGAATTGATTGGCTCCAATTCTTGGAGTGGTGAATCCGTTAGCGAGGTGCCGCCGG
CTTCCATTCAGGTCGAGGTGGCCCGGCTCCATGCACCGCGACGCAACGCGGGGAGGCAGACAAGGTATAG
GGCGGCGCCTACAATCCATGCCAACCCGTTCCATGTGCTCGCCGAGGCGGCATAAATCGCCGTGACGATC
AGCGGTCCAGTGATCGAAGTTAGGCTGGTAAGAGCCGCGAGCGATCCTTGAAGCTGTCCCTGATGGTCGT
CATCTACCTGCCTGGACAGCATGGCCTGCAACGCGGGCATCCCGATGCCGCCGGAAGCGAGAAGAATCAT
AATGGGGAAGGCCATCCAGCCTCGCGTCGCGAACGCCAGCAAGACGTAGCCCAGCGCGTCGGCCGCCATG
CCGGCGATAATGGCCTGCTTCTCGCCGAAACGTTTGGTGGCGGGACCAGTGACGAAGGCTTGAGCGAGGG
CGTGCAAGATTCCGAATACCGCAAGCGACAGGCCGATCATCGTCGCGCTCCAGCGAAAGCGGTCCTCGCC
GAAAATGACCCAGAGCGCTGCCGGCACCTGTCCTACGAGTTGCATGATAAAGAAGACAGTCATAAGTGCG
GCGACGATAGTCATGCCCCGCGCCCACCGGAAGGAGCTGACTGGGTTGAAGGCTCTCAAGGGCATCGGTC
GAGATCCCGGTGCCTAATGAGTGAGCTAACTTACATTAATTGCGTTGCGCTCACTGCCCGCTTTCCAGTC
GGGAAACCTGTCGTGCCAGCTGCATTAATGAATCGGCCAACGCGCGGGGAGAGGCGGTTTGCGTATTGGG
CGCCAGGGTGGTTTTTCTTTTCACCAGTGAGACGGGCAACAGCTGATTGCCCTTCACCGCCTGGCCCTGA
GAGAGTTGCAGCAAGCGGTCCACGCTGGTTTGCCCCAGCAGGCGAAAATCCTGTTTGATGGTGGTTAACG
GCGGGATATAACATGAGCTGTCTTCGGTATCGTCGTATCCCACTACCGAGATATCCGCACCAACGCGCAG
CCCGGACTCGGTAATGGCGCGCATTGCGCCCAGCGCCATCTGATCGTTGGCAACCAGCATCGCAGTGGGA
ACGATGCCCTCATTCAGCATTTGCATGGTTTGTTGAAAACCGGACATGGCACTCCAGTCGCCTTCCCGTT
CCGCTATCGGCTGAATTTGATTGCGAGTGAGATATTTATGCCAGCCAGCCAGACGCAGACGCGCCGAGAC
AGAACTTAATGGGCCCGCTAACAGCGCGATTTGCTGGTGACCCAATGCGACCAGATGCTCCACGCCCAGT
CGCGTACCGTCTTCATGGGAGAAAATAATACTGTTGATGGGTGTCTGGTCAGAGACATCAAGAAATAACG
CCGGAACATTAGTGCAGGCAGCTTCCACAGCAATGGCATCCTGGTCATCCAGCGGATAGTTAATGATCAG
CCCACTGACGCGTTGCGCGAGAAGATTGTGCACCGCCGCTTTACAGGCTTCGACGCCGCTTCGTTCTACC
ATCGACACCACCACGCTGGCACCCAGTTGATCGGCGCGAGATTTAATCGCCGCGACAATTTGCGACGGCG
CGTGCAGGGCCAGACTGGAGGTGGCAACGCCAATCAGCAACGACTGTTTGCCCGCCAGTTGTTGTGCCAC
GCGGTTGGGAATGTAATTCAGCTCCGCCATCGCCGCTTCCACTTTTTCCCGCGTTTTCGCAGAAACGTGG
CTGGCCTGGTTCACCACGCGGGAAACGGTCTGATAAGAGACACCGGCATACTCTGCGACATCGTATAACG
TTACTGGTTTCACATTCACCACCCTGAATTGACTCTCTTCCGGGCGCTATCATGCCATACCGCGAAAGGT
TTTGCGCCATTCGATGGTGTCCGGGATCTCGACGCTCTCCCTTATGCGACTCCTGCATTAGGAAGCAGCC
CAGTAGTAGGTTGAGGCCGTTGAGCACCGCCGCCGCAAGGAATGGTGCATGCAAGGAGATGGCGCCCAAC
AGTCCCCCGGCCACGGGGCCTGCCACCATACCCACGCCGAAACAAGCGCTCATGAGCCCGAAGTGGCGAG
CCCGATCTTCCCCATCGGTGATGTCGGCGATATAGGCGCCAGCAACCGCACCTGTGGCGCCGGTGATGCC
GGCCACGATGCGTCCGGCGTAGAGGATCGAGATCTCGATCCCGCGAAATTAATACGACTCACTATAGGGG
AATTGTGAGCGGATAACAATTCCCCTCTAGAGAGCTCTTTTGTTTAACTTTAAGAAGGAGATATACATAT
GGGTTCTTCTCACCATCACCATCACCATGGTTCAGGAGTCAAGACTGAGAACAACGATCATATTAATTTG
AAGGTGGCGGGGCAGGATGGTTCTGTGGTGCAGTTTAAGATTAAGAGGCATACACCACTTAGTAAACTAA
TGAAAGCCTATTGTGAACGACAGGGATTGTCAATGAGGCAGATCAGATTCCGATTTGACGGGCAACCAAT
CAATGAAACAGACACACCTGCACAGTTGGAAATGGAGGATGAAGATACAATTGATGTGTTTCAACAGCAG
ACGGGTGGATCCAATTGTAGCCGTGATACCGGTGATGAACTGATGGCAGCACTGCTGGCAGAAGGTATTA
ATCTGATTCTGCCTCCGCGTGATAATATTGCACCGGGTGATCTGATTATTGCAGATCCGCAAGGTGGTGC
ACGTTTAGGTGGTTGGCATGAAGTTTTTAATCTGCAGCTGAGTCCGGAAGTTGCAACCGATCCGGGTTTT
AAAAGCTTTCAGTTTCGTGCAAGCAGCATTCTGCAGGTTGGTGTTGCAGCAAGCGTTATGGGTCGTGTTC
TGCAGGCATTAGGTTTAGGTAGCGGTAGCTTTAGCAGCGCATTTAGCAGCAGCAATGCAGATACCATTCA
GCTGAGCATTGTTGCACCGGCAAATAAAGAACTGACCAATTTTGATGCAGTTCTGGTGCAGATGAATGAA
GCAAAAGCAGAACCGGCACAGGGTTATACCGATCGTAACTTTTTTGTTGTTACCAAAGTTTGGCGTGCAC
GTGGTATTCGTATTAGCGTTGCAGATAAAAGCAAAAAACAGGTTGATCTGAGCGCAAAAGCCGTTGAGGA
ACTGACCGCCAAAGCCAAAATGGAACTGAAACGTGAAGATACCGGTAGCTATGCATTTCTGGCAGCAAGC
CAGCTGATTTTTGGTCTGACCCTGCGTGAAGTTACCTATAAAGATGGTGCAATTGTTGATGTGGCACCGA
CCGGTCCGCTGAAATTTCGTGGTAAAGGTCCTGGTGATCCGTTTGCATTTATTGGTGATGATGCCTTTGT
TGATCTGCCGGAAAGCTGATAAGCGGCCGCTGCTAACAAAGCCCGAAAGGAAGCTGAGTTGGCTGCTGCC
ACCGCTGAGCAATAACTAGCATAACCCCTTGGGGCCTCTAAACGGGTCTTGAGGGGTTTTTTGCTGAAAG
GAGGAACTATATCCGGATATCCCGCAAGAGGCCCGGCAGTACCGGCATAACCAAGCCTATGCCTACAGCA
TCCAGGGTGACGGTGCCGAGGATGACGATGAGCGCATTGTTAGATTTCATACACGGTGCCTGACTGCGTT
AGCAATTTAACTGTGATAAACTACCGCATTAAAGCTTATCGATGATAAGCTGTCAAACATGAGAA
